>Addgene plasmid #188644 | pBMN BFP | addgene full sequence | sequence record 370207 | Addgene NGS Result
AGGGTGCCCCAAGGACCTGAAATGACCCTGTGCCTTATTTGAACTAACCAATCAGTTCGCTTCTCGCTTC
TGTTCGCGCGCTTCTGCTCCCCGAGCTCAATAAAAGAGCCCACAACCCCTCACTCGGGGCGCCAGTCCTC
CGATTGACTGAGTCGCCCGGGTACCCGTGTATCCAATAAACCCTCTTGCAGTTGCATCCGACTTGTGGTC
TCGCTGTTCCTTGGGAGGGTCTCCTCTGAGTGATTGACTACCCGTCAGCGGGGGTCTTTCACATGCAGCA
TGTATCAAAATTAATTTGGTTTTTTTTCTTAAGTATTTACATTAAATGGCCATAGTTGCATTAATGAATC
GGCCAACGCGCGGGGAGAGGCGGTTTGCGTATTGGGCGCTCTTCCGCTTCCTCGCTCACTGACTCGCTGC
GCTCGGTCGTTCGGCTGCGGCGAGCGGTATCAGCTCACTCAAAGGCGGTAATACGGTTATCCACAGAATC
AGGGGATAACGCAGGAAAGAACATGTGAGCAAAAGGCCAGCAAAAGGCCAGGAACCGTAAAAAGGCCGCG
TTGCTGGCGTTTTTCCATAGGCTCCGCCCCCCTGACGAGCATCACAAAAATCGACGCTCAAGTCAGAGGT
GGCGAAACCCGACAGGACTATAAAGATACCAGGCGTTTCCCCCTGGAAGCTCCCTCGTGCGCTCTCCTGT
TCCGACCCTGCCGCTTACCGGATACCTGTCCGCCTTTCTCCCTTCGGGAAGCGTGGCGCTTTCTCATAGC
TCACGCTGTAGGTATCTCAGTTCGGTGTAGGTCGTTCGCTCCAAGCTGGGCTGTGTGCACGAACCCCCCG
TTCAGCCCGACCGCTGCGCCTTATCCGGTAACTATCGTCTTGAGTCCAACCCGGTAAGACACGACTTATC
GCCACTGGCAGCAGCCACTGGTAACAGGATTAGCAGAGCGAGGTATGTAGGCGGTGCTACAGAGTTCTTG
AAGTGGTGGCCTAACTACGGCTACACTAGAAGAACAGTATTTGGTATCTGCGCTCTGCTGAAGCCAGTTA
CCTTCGGAAAAAGAGTTGGTAGCTCTTGATCCGGCAAACAAACCACCGCTGGTAGCGGTGGTTTTTTTGT
TTGCAAGCAGCAGATTACGCGCAGAAAAAAAGGATCTCAAGAAGATCCTTTGATCTTTTCTACGGGGTCT
GACGCTCAGTGGAACGAAAACTCACGTTAAGGGATTTTGGTCATGAGATTATCAAAAAGGATCTTCACCT
AGATCCTTTTGCGGCCGGCCGCAAATCAATCTAAAGTATATATGAGTAAACTTGGTCTGACAGTTACCAA
TGCTTAATCAGTGAGGCACCTATCTCAGCGATCTGTCTATTTCGTTCATCCATAGTTGCCTGACTCCCCG
TCGTGTAGATAACTACGATACGGGAGGGCTTACCATCTGGCCCCAGTGCTGCAATGATACCGCGAGACCC
ACGCTCACCGGCTCCAGATTTATCAGCAATAAACCAGCCAGCCGGAAGGGCCGAGCGCAGAAGTGGTCCT
GCAACTTTATCCGCCTCCATCCAGTCTATTAATTGTTGCCGGGAAGCTAGAGTAAGTAGTTCGCCAGTTA
ATAGTTTGCGCAACGTTGTTGCCATTGCTACAGGCATCGTGGTGTCACGCTCGTCGTTTGGTATGGCTTC
ATTCAGCTCCGGTTCCCAACGATCAAGGCGAGTTACATGATCCCCCATGTTGTGCAAAAAAGCGGTTAGC
TCCTTCGGTCCTCCGATCGTTGTCAGAAGTAAGTTGGCCGCAGTGTTATCACTCATGGTTATGGCAGCAC
TGCATAATTCTCTTACTGTCATGCCATCCGTAAGATGCTTTTCTGTGACTGGTGAGTACTCAACCAAGTC
ATTCTGAGAATAGTGTATGCGGCGACCGAGTTGCTCTTGCCCGGCGTCAATACGGGATAATACCGCGCCA
CATAGCAGAACTTTAAAAGTGCTCATCATTGGAAAACGTTCTTCGGGGCGAAAACTCTCAAGGATCTTAC
CGCTGTTGAGATCCAGTTCGATGTAACCCACTCGTGCACCCAACTGATCTTCAGCATCTTTTACTTTCAC
CAGCGTTTCTGGGTGAGCAAAAACAGGAAGGCAAAATGCCGCAAAAAAGGGAATAAGGGCGACACGGAAA
TGTTGAATACTCATACTCTTCCTTTTTCAATATTATTGAAGCATTTATCAGGGTTATTGTCTCATGAGCG
GATACATATTTGAATGTATTTAGAAAAATAAACAAATAGGGGTTCCGCGCACATTTCCCCGAAAAGTGCC
ACCAGCTTTGCTCTTAGGAGTTTCCTAATACATCCCAAACTCAAATATATAAAGCATTTGACTTGTTCTA
TGCCCTAGGGGGCGGGGGGAAGCTAAGCCAGCTTTTTTTAACATTTAAAATGTGGTAATGACTCCAACTT
ATTGATAGTGTTTTATGTTCAGATAATGCCCGATGACTTTGTCATGCAGCTCCACCGATTTTGAGAACGA
CAGCGACTTCCGTCCCAGCCGTGCCAGGTGCTGCCTCAGATTCAGGTTATGCCGCTCAATTCGCTGCGTA
TATCGCTTGCTGATTACGTGCAGCTTTCCCTTCAGGCGGGATTCATACAGCGGCCAGCCATCCGTCATCC
ATATCACCACGTCAAAGGGTGACAGCAGGCTCATAAGACGCCCCAGCGTCGCCATAGTGCGTTCACCGAA
TACGTGCGCAACAACCGTCTTCCGGAGACTGTCATACGCGTAAAACAGCCAGCGCTGGCGCGATTTAGCC
CCGACATAGCCCCACTGTTCGTCCATTTCCGCGCAGACGATGACGTCACTGCCCGGCTGTATGCGCGAGG
TTACCGACTGCGGCCTGAGTTTTTTAAGTGACGTAAAATCGTGTTGAGGCCAACGCCCATAATGCGGGCT
GTTGCCCGGCATCCAACGCCATTCATGGCCATATCAATGATTTTCTGGTGCGTACCGGGTTGAGAAGCGG
TGTAAGTGAACTGCAGTTGCCATGTTTTACGGCAGTGAGAGCAGAGATAGCGCTGATGTCCGGCGGTGCT
TTTGCCGTTACGCACCACCCCGTCAGTAGCTGAACAGGAGGGACAGCTGATAGAAACAGAAGCCACTGGA
GCACCTCAAAAACACCATCATACACTAAATCAGTAAGTTGGCAGCATCACCTTAAAATGTTAATTCCATT
TTAAATGCACAGATGTTTTTATTTCATAAGGGTTTCAATGTGCATGAATGCTGCAATATTCCTGTTACCA
AAGCTAGTATAAATAAAAATAGATAAACGTGGAAATTACTTAGAGTTTCTGTCATTAACGTTTCCTTCCT
CAGTTGACAACATAAATGCGCTGCTGAGAAGCCAGTTTGCATCTGTCAGGATCAATTTCCCATTATGCCA
GTCATATTAATTACTAGTCAATTAGTTGATTTTTATTTTTGACATATACATGTGAAAGACCCCACCTGTA
GGTTTGGCAAGCTAGCTTAAGTAACGCCATTTTGCAAGGCATGGAAAAATACATAACTGAGAATAGAAAA
GTTCAGATCAAGGTCAGGAACAGATGGAACAGCTGAATATGGGCCAAACAGGATATCTGTGGTAAGCAGT
TCCTGCCCCGGCTCAGGGCCAAGAACAGATGGAACAGCTGAATATGGGCCAAACAGGATATCTGTGGTAA
GCAGTTCCTGCCCCGGCTCAGGGCCAAGAACAGATGGTCCCCAGATGCGGTCCAGCCCTCAGCAGTTTCT
AGAGAACCATCAGATGTTTCCAGGGTGCCCCAAGGACCTGAAATGACCCTGTGCCTTATTTGAACTAACC
AATCAGTTCGCTTCTCGCTTCTGTTCGCGCGCTTCTGCTCCCCGAGCTCAATAAAAGAGCCCACAACCCC
TCACTCGGCGCGCCAGTCCTCCGATTGACTGAGTCGCCCGGGTACCCGTGTATCCAATAAACCCTCTTGC
AGTTGCATCCGACTTGTGGTCTCGCTGTTCCTTGGGAGGGTCTCCTCTGAGTGATTGACTACCCGTCAGC
GGGGGTCTTTCATTTGGGGGCTCGTCCGGGATCGGGAGACCCCTGCCCAGGGACCACCGACCCACCACCG
GGAGGTAAGCTGGCCAGCAACTTATCTGTGTCTGTCCGATTGTCTAGTGTCTATGACTGATTTTATGCGC
CTGCGTCGGTACTAGTTAGCTAACTAGCTCTGTATCTGGCGGACCCGTGGTGGAACTGACGAGTTCGGAA
CACCCGGCCGCAACCCTGGGAGACGTCCCAGGGACTTCGGGGGCCGTTTTTGTGGCCCGACCTGAGTCCA
AAAATCCCGATCGTTTTGGACTCTTTGGTGCACCCCCCTTAGAGGAGGGATATGTGGTTCTGGTAGGAGA
CGAGAACCTAAAACAGTTCCCGCCTCCGTCTGAATTTTTGCTTTCGGTTTGGGACCGAAGCCGCGCCGCG
CGTCTTGTCTGCTGCAGCATCGTTCTGTGTTGTCTCTGTCTGACTGTGTTTCTGTATTTGTCTGAAAATA
TGGGCCCGGGCCAGACTGTTACCACTCCCTTAAGTTTGACCTTAGGTCACTGGAAAGATGTCGAGCGGAT
CGCTCACAACCAGTCGGTAGATGTCAAGAAGAGACGTTGGGTTACCTTCTGCTCTGCAGAATGGCCAACC
TTTAACGTCGGATGGCCGCGAGACGGCACCTTTAACCGAGACCTCATCACCCAGGTTAAGATCAAGGTCT
TTTCACCTGGCCCGCATGGACACCCAGACCAGGTCCCCTACATCGTGACCTGGGAAGCCTTGGCTTTTGA
CCCCCCTCCCTGGGTCAAGCCCTTTGTACACCCTAAGCCTCCGCCTCCTCTTCCTCCATCCGCCCCGTCT
CTCCCCCTTGAACCTCCTCGTTCGACCCCGCCTCGATCCTCCCTTTATCCAGCCCTCACTCCTTCTCTAG
GCGCCCCCATATGGCCATATGAGATCTTATATGGGGCACCCCCGCCCCTTGTAAACTTCCCTGACCCTGA
CATGACAAGAGTTACTAACAGCCCCTCTCTCCAAGCTCACTTACAGGCTCTCTACTTAGTCCAGCACGAA
GTCTGGAGACCTCTGGCGGCAGCCTACCAAGAACAACTGGACCGACCGGTGGTACCTCACCCTTACCGAG
TCGGCGACACAGTGTGGGTCCGCCGACACCAGACTAAGAACCTAGAACCTCGCTGGAAAGGACCTTACAC
AGTCCTGCTGACCACCCCCACCGCCCTCAAAGTAGACGGCATCGCAGCTTGGATACACGCCGCCCACGTG
AAGGCTGCCGACCCCGGGGGTGGACCATCCTCTAGACTGCCGCCACCATGAGCGAGCTGATTAAGGAGAA
CATGCACATGAAGCTGTACATGGAGGGCACCGTGGACAACCATCACTTCAAGTGCACATCCGAGGGCGAA
GGCAAGCCCTACGAGGGCACCCAGACCATGAGAATCAAGGTGGTCGAGGGCGGCCCTCTCCCCTTCGCCT
TCGACATCCTGGCTACTAGCTTCCTCTACGGCAGCAAGACCTTCATCAACCACACCCAGGGCATCCCCGA
CTTCTTCAAGCAGTCCTTCCCTGAGGGCTTCACATGGGAGAGAGTCACCACATACGAAGACGGGGGCGTG
CTGACCGCTACCCAGGACACCAGCCTCCAGGACGGCTGCCTCATCTACAACGTCAAGATCAGAGGGGTGA
ACTTCACATCCAACGGCCCTGTGATGCAGAAGAAAACACTCGGCTGGGAGGCCTTCACCGAGACGCTGTA
CCCCGCTGACGGCGGCCTGGAAGGCAGAAACGACATGGCCCTGAAGCTCGTGGGCGGGAGCCATCTGATC
GCAAACATCAAGACCACATATAGATCCAAGAAACCCGCTAAGAACCTCAAGATGCCTGGCGTCTACTATG
TGGACTACAGACTGGAAAGAATCAAGGAGGCCAACAACGAGACCTACGTCGAGCAGCACGAGGTGGCAGT
GGCCAGATACTGCGACCTCCCTAGCAAACTGGGGCACAAGCTGAATTCCGGACTCAGATCTCGAGCTCAA
GCTTCGAATTCTGCAGTCGACGGTACCGCGGGCCCGGGATCCACCGGATCTAGATAACTGATCACGATAA
AATAAAAGATTTTATTTAGTCTCCAGAAAAAGGGGGGAATGAAAGACCCCACCTGTAGGTTTGGCAAGCT
AGCTTAAGTAACGCCATTTTGCAAGGCATGGAAAAATACATAACTGAGAATAGAGAAGTTCAGATCAAGG
TCAGGAACAGATGGAACAGCTGAATATGGGCCAAACAGGATATCTGTGGTAAGCAGTTCCTGCCCCGGCT
CAGGGCCAAGAACAGATGGAACAGCTGAATATGGGCCAAACAGGATATCTGTGGTAAGCAGTTCCTGCCC
CGGCTCAGGGCCAAGAACAGATGGTCCCCAGATGCGGTCCAGCCCTCAGCAGTTTCTAGAGAACCATCAG
ATGTTTCC
Features (pLannotate 1.2.2; 13 found; start..end, strand, type, name):
    337..389     -  CDS            lacI (fragment): lac repressor; lacI; The lac repressor binds to the lac operator to inhibit transcription in E. coli. This inhibition can be relieved by adding lactose or isopropyl-β-D-thiogalactopyranoside (IPTG).
    572..1160    -  rep_origin     ori: high-copy-number ColE1/pMB1/pBR322/pUC origin of replication
   1324..2184    -  CDS            AmpR: β-lactamase; bla; confers resistance to ampicillin, carbenicillin, and related antibiotics
   2185..2289    -  promoter       AmpR promoter: bla
   2434..3201    -  mobile_element IS1: prokaryotic transposable element IS1
   3483..4074    +  LTR            LTR: long terminal repeat from Moloney murine leukemia virus
   4137..4494    +  misc_feature   MMLV Ψ: packaging signal of Moloney murine leukemia virus (MMLV)
   4559..4975    +  CDS            gag (truncated): truncated Moloney murine leukemia virus (MMLV) gag gene lacking the start codon
   4985..5359    +  misc_feature   pol region: Moloney murine leukemia virus (MMLV) pol region containing the splice acceptor site
   5368..6066    +  CDS            TagBFP: TagBFP is a basic (constitutively fluorescent) blue fluorescent protein published in 2008, derived from Entacmaea quadricolor. It is reported to be a very rapidly-maturing monomer with very low acid sensitivity.
   6067..6132    +  misc_feature   MCS: multiple cloning site
   6198..6319    +  LTR            3' LTR (ΔU3) (fragment): self-inactivating 3' long terminal repeat (LTR) from Moloney murine leukemia virus
   6320..271     +  LTR            LTR (across the origin): long terminal repeat from Moloney murine leukemia virus
