[The description below was written by a language model from this plasmid's Addgene catalogue record and pLannotate feature annotations shown in this document.]
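Description:
pBMN BFP is an empty Moloney murine leukemia virus (MMLV)-based retroviral backbone for mammalian expression, designed so that a gene of interest cloned into it is produced as a fusion carrying a blue fluorescent protein tag at its N-terminus. It is propagated in E. coli through a high-copy ColE1/pUC-type origin and selected with ampicillin via the β-lactamase gene and its native promoter. The sequenced record is about 6.5 kb, and the annotation also picks up a short lacI fragment and a prokaryotic IS1 transposable element in the bacterial portion of the plasmid. These are not part of the retroviral cassette and the record does not comment on their origin.

The transfer cassette is flanked by MMLV long terminal repeats. Downstream of the 5′ LTR lie the Ψ packaging signal, a truncated gag segment lacking its start codon (which extends the packaging signal without making Gag protein), and a pol-derived region containing the splice acceptor. The TagBFP coding sequence follows directly, running straight into a multiple cloning site where the insert is placed in frame, and then the 3′ LTR. The 3′ LTR is annotated partly as a ΔU3-like fragment adjoining a full LTR annotation that spans the sequence origin. No separate internal promoter is annotated, so expression is presumably driven from the 5′ LTR. No mammalian selection marker is annotated either, so BFP fluorescence is the only annotated means of identifying transduced cells. Because gag, pol and env functions are absent, virus must be produced in a packaging system supplying them in trans. The depositing lab describes it as their standard backbone for stable retroviral expression of BFP-tagged proteins.
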