Addgene plasmid #188644: pBMN BFP
Purpose: (Empty Backbone) This is the Lazarou lab's standard retrovirus vector backbone for expression of BFP-tag fusions onto the N-terminus of cloned genes
Depositing lab: Michael Lazarou. Depositing organization: Monash University. Publication: Unconventional initiation of PINK1/Parkin mitophagy by Optineurin. Nguyen TN, Sawa-Makarska J, Khuu G, Lam WK, Adriaenssens E, Fracchiolla D, Shoebridge S, Bernklau D, Padman BS, Skulsuppaisarn M, Lindblom RSJ, Martens S, Lazarou M. Mol Cell. 2023 May 18;83(10):1693-1709.e9. doi: 10.1016/j.molcel.2023.04.021. PubMed 37207627.
Backbone
  Vector backbone: pBMN
  Vector type: Mammalian Expression, Retroviral
  Tag / fusion protein: BFP (N terminal on backbone)
Growth in bacteria
  Bacterial resistance: Ampicillin, 100 μg/mL
  Growth temperature: 37°C
  Growth strain: NEB Stable
  Copy number: High Copy
Gene/Insert
  Sequencing primers: 5′ ACTAACAGCCCCTCTCTC; 3′ AGGTGGGGTCTTTCATTCC
Terms and licenses: Academic/Nonprofit Terms; Industry Terms: Not Available to Industry
How to cite: pBMN BFP was a gift from Michael Lazarou (Addgene plasmid # 188644 ; http://n2t.net/addgene:188644 ; RRID:Addgene_188644)
